Addgene plasmid #192744: pDONR221-olig1
Purpose: Gateway entry vector encoding zebrafish olig1
Depositing lab: Summer Thyme. Depositing organization: University of Alabama at Birmingham.
Backbone
  Vector backbone: pDONR221
  Backbone manufacturer: Invitrogen
  Vector type: Gateway Entry Vector
Growth in bacteria
  Bacterial resistance: Kanamycin, 50 μg/mL
  Growth temperature: 37°C
  Growth strain: DH5alpha
  Copy number: High Copy
Gene/Insert
  Gene/Insert name: olig1
  Species: D. rerio (zebrafish)
  Insert size (bp): 708
  Mutation: F106L
  Entrez Gene: olig1 (a.k.a. CH211-165B19.10-001)
  Promoter: None
  Cloning method: Gateway Cloning
  Sequencing primers: 5′ M13 forward; 3′ M13 reverse
Terms and licenses: Academic/Nonprofit Terms; Industry Terms: Not Available to Industry
Depositor comments: cDNA encodes NP_001018632.1; homolog of human OLIG1
How to cite: pDONR221-olig1 was a gift from Summer Thyme (Addgene plasmid # 192744 ; http://n2t.net/addgene:192744 ; RRID:Addgene_192744)
