[The description below was written by a language model from this plasmid's Addgene catalogue record and pLannotate feature annotations shown in this document.]
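Description:
pDONR221-olig1 is a Gateway entry clone built on the Invitrogen pDONR221 backbone and carrying the zebrafish (Danio rerio) olig1 coding sequence. It is a small bacterial plasmid of about 3.3 kb. It is propagated in E. coli at high copy from a ColE1/pUC-type origin and selected with kanamycin through an aminoglycoside phosphotransferase (KanR) gene. The rrnB T1 and T2 terminators lie upstream of the cloning region, where they block read-through transcription from the backbone into the insert. The short lacI and lacZα fragments picked up by the annotation are backbone remnants, not functional genes.

The 708 bp olig1 cDNA sits between attL1 and attL2, the sites left after a BP recombination. The record notes that the insert carries an F106L substitution and describes the encoded protein as the homolog of human OLIG1. The automated feature table labels part of the insert as a fragment of mouse Olig1. This is a homology match of the zebrafish sequence to the mouse protein, a factor that promotes oligodendrocyte formation and maturation, and it does not mean the insert is of mouse origin.

No promoter drives the insert, as expected for an entry vector. The only promoter annotated is a T7 promoter just outside attL2, and M13 forward and reverse primer sites serve for sequence verification. The plasmid is not an expression construct. It is a shuttle from which olig1 can be moved by LR Clonase recombination into any attR-containing destination vector that supplies the desired promoter, tags or delivery elements. The record does not specify a particular downstream application.
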