Features (pLannotate 1.2.2; 10 found; start..end, strand, type, name):
    121..213     +  CDS            lacI (fragment): lac repressor; lacI; The lac repressor binds to the lac operator to inhibit transcription in E. coli. This inhibition can be relieved by adding lactose or isopropyl-β-D-thiogalactopyranoside (IPTG).
    268..295     -  terminator     rrnB T2 terminator: transcription terminator T2 from the E. coli rrnB gene
    427..470     +  terminator     rrnB T1 terminator: Escherichia coli rrnB; transcription terminator T1 from the E. coli rrnB gene
    517..553     -  CDS            lacZα (fragment): LacZα fragment of β-galactosidase; lacZ fragment
    569..668     +  protein_bind   attL1: mutant version of attL; recombination site for the Gateway® LR reaction LR Clonase™
    866..1360    +  CDS            Olig1 (fragment): OLIG1_MOUSE - Experimental evidence at protein level: Swiss-Prot protein existence level 1. Promotes formation and maturation of oligodendrocytes, especially within the brain. Cooperates with OLIG2 to establish the pMN domain of the embryonic neural tube. From Mus musculus (Mouse).
   1395..1494    -  protein_bind   attL2: mutant version of attL; recombination site for the Gateway® LR reaction LR Clonase™
   1512..1530    -  promoter       T7 promoter: promoter for bacteriophage T7 RNA polymerase
   1664..2473    +  CDS            KanR: aminoglycoside phosphotransferase; aph(3')-Ia; confers resistance to kanamycin in bacteria or G418 (Geneticin®) in eukaryotes
   2620..3208    +  rep_origin     ori: high-copy-number ColE1/pMB1/pBR322/pUC origin of replication
>Addgene plasmid #192744 | pDONR221-olig1 | addgene full sequence | sequence record 377802 | Addgene NGS Result
CTTTCCTGCGTTATCCCCTGATTCTGTGGATAACCGTATTACCGCCTTTGAGTGAGCTGATACCGCTCGC
CGCAGCCGAACGACCGAGCGCAGCGAGTCAGTGAGCGAGGAAGCGGAAGAGCGCCCAATACGCAAACCGC
CTCTCCCCGCGCGTTGGCCGATTCATTAATGCAGCTGGCACGACAGGTTTCCCGACTGGAAAGCGGGCAG
TGAGCGCAACGCAATTAATACGCGTACCGCTAGCCAGGAAGAGTTTGTAGAAACGCAAAAAGGCCATCCG
TCAGGATGGCCTTCTGCTTAGTTTGATGCCTGGCAGTTTATGGCGGGCGTCCTGCCCGCCACCCTCCGGG
CCGTTGCTTCACAACGTTCAAATCCGCTCCCGGCGGATTTGTCCTACTCAGGAGAGCGTTCACCGACAAA
CAACAGATAAAACGAAAGGCCCAGTCTTCCGACTGAGCCTTTCGTTTTATTTGATGCCTGGCAGTTCCCT
ACTCTCGCGTTAACGCTAGCATGGATGTTTTCCCAGTCACGACGTTGTAAAACGACGGCCAGTCTTAAGC
TCGGGCCCCAAATAATGATTTTATTTTGACTGATAGTGACCTGTTCGTTGCAACAAATTGATGAGCAATG
CTTTTTTATAATGCCAACTTTGTACAAAAAAGCAGGCTTCGAAGGAGATACCACCATGCAGGCTGTGTCT
GGTGTTAGATACAGAGAGCAGGGCGAAAGCTCTTTGCAGCAACTCATGCCAAGAATGGTACGGGTAACAG
GATCAGGAGGACCAGGCTCCAATGTTGGGAGTCTCCAGGGGCCTCTCCGATCTTCAAAACCTCCTCGAGA
GCTTAGTTCGGAGGAGCAACAGGAGCTGCGGAGGAAGATCAACAGCCGTGAAAGGAAGAGAATGCAGGAC
CTCAATGTGGCCATGGATGCTTTACGGGAAGTCATGGTGCCCTACTCCTCTTCTCCCACCGGTGTAGGGG
GAGCACTGCAGCACCCCTACCTCCCACCTGGAGCCCCTACAACTGGACGGCGCCTGTCCAAGATCTCGAC
ACTGGTGCTGGCTCGGAACTACATCCTGCTCCTGGGCTCCTCCTTGCAGGAGATGAGGCGTCTGCTAGGT
GAGGTCAGCATTGGAATGGGCGTCAGCGGGACTGTACCACGTCTGCTGCTGACAGGAGGGTGGCCATTTC
TTACCGGGCCAGGACAACTTTTGCTTTCCCCTCCTGAGCAGCAATTGGGTGTTGCAAAGTGTCCTCTTTT
GCCTCAGGGTGCCCAGGAGGAGCCCTTGGCATGGGGGCCAGGCAGCATGTCTGAAAGCCCGGTGTGCCAG
TGTGGGGTGTGTCGGACACCCCGGGTGGTGCATGTTAATCCAGCCATGCGTTTTCCGAAGTGAGACCCAG
CTTTCTTGTACAAAGTTGGCATTATAAGAAAGCATTGCTTATCAATTTGTTGCAACGAACAGGTCACTAT
CAGTCAAAATAAAATCATTATTTGCCATCCAGCTGATATCCCCTATAGTGAGTCGTATTACATGGTCATA
GCTGTTTCCTGGCAGCTCTGGCCCGTGTCTCAAAATCTCTGATGTTACATTGCACAAGATAAAAATATAT
CATCATGAACAATAAAACTGTCTGCTTACATAAACAGTAATACAAGGGGTGTTATGAGCCATATTCAACG
GGAAACGTCGAGGCCGCGATTAAATTCCAACATGGATGCTGATTTATATGGGTATAAATGGGCTCGCGAT
AATGTCGGGCAATCAGGTGCGACAATCTATCGCTTGTATGGGAAGCCCGATGCGCCAGAGTTGTTTCTGA
AACATGGCAAAGGTAGCGTTGCCAATGATGTTACAGATGAGATGGTCAGACTAAACTGGCTGACGGAATT
TATGCCTCTTCCGACCATCAAGCATTTTATCCGTACTCCTGATGATGCATGGTTACTCACCACTGCGATC
CCCGGAAAAACAGCATTCCAGGTATTAGAAGAATATCCTGATTCAGGTGAAAATATTGTTGATGCGCTGG
CAGTGTTCCTGCGCCGGTTGCATTCGATTCCTGTTTGTAATTGTCCTTTTAACAGCGATCGCGTATTTCG
TCTCGCTCAGGCGCAATCACGAATGAATAACGGTTTGGTTGATGCGAGTGATTTTGATGACGAGCGTAAT
GGCTGGCCTGTTGAACAAGTCTGGAAAGAAATGCATAAACTTTTGCCATTCTCACCGGATTCAGTCGTCA
CTCATGGTGATTTCTCACTTGATAACCTTATTTTTGACGAGGGGAAATTAATAGGTTGTATTGATGTTGG
ACGAGTCGGAATCGCAGACCGATACCAGGATCTTGCCATCCTATGGAACTGCCTCGGTGAGTTTTCTCCT
TCATTACAGAAACGGCTTTTTCAAAAATATGGTATTGATAATCCTGATATGAATAAATTGCAGTTTCATT
TGATGCTCGATGAGTTTTTCTAATCAGAATTGGTTAATTGGTTGTAACACTGGCAGAGCATTACGCTGAC
TTGACGGGACGGCGCAAGCTCATGACCAAAATCCCTTAACGTGAGTTACGCGTCGTTCCACTGAGCGTCA
GACCCCGTAGAAAAGATCAAAGGATCTTCTTGAGATCCTTTTTTTCTGCGCGTAATCTGCTGCTTGCAAA
CAAAAAAACCACCGCTACCAGCGGTGGTTTGTTTGCCGGATCAAGAGCTACCAACTCTTTTTCCGAAGGT
AACTGGCTTCAGCAGAGCGCAGATACCAAATACTGTTCTTCTAGTGTAGCCGTAGTTAGGCCACCACTTC
AAGAACTCTGTAGCACCGCCTACATACCTCGCTCTGCTAATCCTGTTACCAGTGGCTGCTGCCAGTGGCG
ATAAGTCGTGTCTTACCGGGTTGGACTCAAGACGATAGTTACCGGATAAGGCGCAGCGGTCGGGCTGAAC
GGGGGGTTCGTGCACACAGCCCAGCTTGGAGCGAACGACCTACACCGAACTGAGATACCTACAGCGTGAG
CTATGAGAAAGCGCCACGCTTCCCGAAGGGAGAAAGGCGGACAGGTATCCGGTAAGCGGCAGGGTCGGAA
CAGGAGAGCGCACGAGGGAGCTTCCAGGGGGAAACGCCTGGTATCTTTATAGTCCTGTCGGGTTTCGCCA
CCTCTGACTTGAGCGTCGATTTTTGTGATGCTCGTCAGGGGGGCGGAGCCTATGGAAAAACGCCAGCAAC
GCGGCCTTTTTACGGTTCCTGGCCTTTTGCTGGCCTTTTGCTCACATGTT
